Addgene plasmid #224860: pUC-hU6-crScaffold_SV40-BFP
Purpose: (Empty Backbone) crRNA scaffold for RfxCas13d expressed from hU6 promoter and reporter BFP protein expressed from SV40 promoter
Depositing lab: Gabor Balazsi. Depositing organization: Stony Brook University. Publication: Optimizing a CRISPR-Cas13d Gene Circuit for Tunable Target RNA Downregulation with Minimal Collateral RNA Cutting. Wan Y, Helenek C, Coraci D, Balazsi G. ACS Synth Biol. 2024 Oct 18;13(10):3212-3230. doi: 10.1021/acssynbio.4c00271. Epub 2024 Oct 8. PubMed 39377757.
Backbone
  Vector backbone: pSLQ5429
  Backbone manufacturer: Balazsi Lab
  Backbone size (bp): 4174
  Vector type: Mammalian Expression, CRISPR, Synthetic Biology
  Promoter: hU6
Growth in bacteria
  Bacterial resistance: Ampicillin, 100 μg/mL
  Growth temperature: 37°C
  Growth strain: NEB Stable
  Copy number: High Copy
Gene/Insert
  Cloning method: Gibson Cloning
Terms and licenses: Academic/Nonprofit Terms; Industry Terms: Not Available to Industry
Depositor comments: Please visit https://doi.org/10.1101/2024.05.11.593702 for bioRxiv preprint.
How to cite: pUC-hU6-crScaffold_SV40-BFP was a gift from Gabor Balazsi (Addgene plasmid # 224860 ; http://n2t.net/addgene:224860 ; RRID:Addgene_224860)
