[The description below was written by a language model from this plasmid's Addgene catalogue record and pLannotate feature annotations shown in this document.]
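Description:
pUC-hU6-crScaffold_SV40-BFP is an empty-backbone mammalian expression plasmid for delivering CRISPR RNAs to the RNA-targeting nuclease RfxCas13d, built by Gibson cloning on the pSLQ5429 backbone. It is maintained in E. coli through a high-copy ColE1/pUC-type origin of replication and selected with ampicillin via the β-lactamase gene driven by its native bla promoter. The catalogue lists a backbone size of 4174 bp, whereas the sequenced record used for annotation is 3,524 nt. The record does not explain this difference.

The payload consists of two independent transcription units in the same orientation. The first uses the human U6 promoter, an RNA polymerase III promoter suited to short non-coding transcripts. It drives a scaffold containing two copies of the 36-base RfxCas13d direct repeat, separated by a short gap. This arrangement resembles a pre-crRNA array, in which a spacer sequence sits between the repeats and is processed by Cas13d into a mature guide. As an empty backbone, no targeting spacer is recorded, and the gap is presumably where a user-chosen spacer would go, although the record does not describe the cloning site. The second unit uses the SV40 enhancer/early promoter to express TagBFP, a monomeric, fast-maturing blue fluorescent protein, and ends with the bovine growth hormone polyadenylation signal. BFP fluorescence marks transfected cells and serves as a proxy for crRNA plasmid dose.

The plasmid carries no Cas13d coding sequence, so the nuclease must come from another construct or cell line. The associated work concerns a Cas13d gene circuit for tunable target RNA knockdown with minimal collateral RNA cleavage. In that setting the vector can serve as a guide cloning backbone, and possibly as a non-targeting control.
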