Features (pLannotate 1.2.2; 9 found; start..end, strand, type, name):
     83..671     +  rep_origin     ori: high-copy-number ColE1/pMB1/pBR322/pUC origin of replication
    734..974     +  promoter       U6 promoter: RNA polymerase III promoter for human U6 snRNA
    984..1019    +  misc_RNA       RfxCas13d DR36: 36-base direct repeat for an RfxCas13d pre-gRNA (Konermann et al., 2018)
   1038..1073    +  misc_RNA       RfxCas13d DR36: 36-base direct repeat for an RfxCas13d pre-gRNA (Konermann et al., 2018)
   1141..1438    +  promoter       SV40 promoter: SV40 enhancer and early promoter
   1490..2188    +  CDS            TagBFP: TagBFP is a basic (constitutively fluorescent) blue fluorescent protein published in 2008, derived from Entacmaea quadricolor. It is reported to be a very rapidly-maturing monomer with very low acid sensitivity.
   2220..2331    +  polyA_signal   bGH poly(A) signal: bovine growth hormone polyadenylation signal
   2471..2575    +  promoter       AmpR promoter: bla
   2576..3436    +  CDS            AmpR: β-lactamase; bla; confers resistance to ampicillin, carbenicillin, and related antibiotics
>Addgene plasmid #224860 | pUC-hU6-crScaffold_SV40-BFP | addgene full sequence | sequence record 445706 | Addgene NGS Result
ATAATCTCATGACCAAAATCCCTTAACGTGAGTTTTCGTTCCACTGAGCGTCAGACCCCGTAGAAAAGAT
CAAAGGATCTTCTTGAGATCCTTTTTTTCTGCGCGTAATCTGCTGCTTGCAAACAAAAAAACCACCGCTA
CCAGCGGTGGTTTGTTTGCCGGATCAAGAGCTACCAACTCTTTTTCCGAAGGTAACTGGCTTCAGCAGAG
CGCAGATACCAAATACTGTTCTTCTAGTGTAGCCGTAGTTAGGCCACCACTTCAAGAACTCTGTAGCACC
GCCTACATACCTCGCTCTGCTAATCCTGTTACCAGTGGCTGCTGCCAGTGGCGATAAGTCGTGTCTTACC
GGGTTGGACTCAAGACGATAGTTACCGGATAAGGCGCAGCGGTCGGGCTGAACGGGGGGTTCGTGCACAC
AGCCCAGCTTGGAGCGAACGACCTACACCGAACTGAGATACCTACAGCGTGAGCTATGAGAAAGCGCCAC
GCTTCCCGAAGGGAGAAAGGCGGACAGGTATCCGGTAAGCGGCAGGGTCGGAACAGGAGAGCGCACGAGG
GAGCTTCCAGGGGGAAACGCCTGGTATCTTTATAGTCCTGTCGGGTTTCGCCACCTCTGACTTGAGCGTC
GATTTTTGTGATGCTCGTCAGGGGGGCGGAGCCTATGGAAAAACGCCAGCAACGCGGCCTTTTTACGGTT
CCTGGCCTTTTGCTGGCCTTTTGCTCAGCTAGCGAGGGCCTATTTCCCATGATTCCTTCATATTTGCATA
TACGATACAAGGCTGTTAGAGAGATAATTGGAATTAATTTGACTGTAAACACAAAGATATTAGTACAAAA
TACGTGACGTAGAAAGTAATAATTTCTTGGGTAGTTTGCAGTTTTAAAATTATGTTTTAAAATGGACTAT
CATATGCTTACCGTAACTTGAAAGTATTTCGATTTCTTGGCTTTATATATCTTGTGGAAAGGACGAAACA
CCGCAAGTAAACCCCTACCAACTGGTCGGGGTTTGAAACGGGTCTTCGAGAAGACCTCAAGTAAACCCCT
ACCAACTGGTCGGGGTTTGAAACTTTTTTTTTCACCTATGTATCGTATCAAGTACTAGAACTCCCCAGTG
GGAATTCGTGTGTCAGTTAGGGTGTGGAAAGTCCCCAGGCTCCCCAGCAGGCAGAAGTATGCAAAGCATG
CATCTCAATTAGTCAGCAACCAGGTGTGGAAAGTCCCCAGGCTCCCCAGCAGGCAGAAGTATGCAAAGCA
TGCATCTCAATTAGTCAGCAACCATAGTCCCGCCCCTAACTCCGCCCATCCCGCCCCTAACTCCGCCCAG
TTCCGCCCATTCTCCGCCCCATGGCTGACTAATTTTTTTTATTTATGCAGAGGCCGAGGCCGCCTCGGCC
TCTGAGCTATTCCAGAAGTAGTGAGGAGGCTTTTTTGGAGGCTACCAGACCCAAGCTTGGTACCGAGCTC
GGATCCACCGGTCGCCACCATGTCCGAACTGATTAAAGAGAACATGCACATGAAACTTTATATGGAAGGT
ACGGTCGACAACCACCATTTCAAATGTACCTCCGAAGGAGAGGGCAAACCCTACGAGGGCACCCAAACGA
TGAGAATTAAAGTAGTAGAAGGTGGGCCGCTGCCCTTTGCCTTTGACATTCTGGCAACTTCTTTTCTCTA
CGGGAGTAAAACTTTTATCAACCATACGCAAGGCATTCCAGACTTCTTTAAGCAGTCATTTCCCGAGGGG
TTTACTTGGGAGCGGGTCACAACATACGAGGACGGCGGCGTGCTGACCGCTACTCAGGACACCAGCCTGC
AAGACGGGTGTTTGATCTACAATGTGAAGATTCGAGGCGTAAACTTTACTTCAAACGGCCCAGTTATGCA
GAAAAAAACCCTCGGCTGGGAGGCTTTTACAGAGACTCTTTACCCAGCCGACGGTGGTTTGGAAGGCCGA
AACGACATGGCATTGAAATTGGTTGGCGGGAGCCACCTTATAGCGAATATAAAGACGACCTATCGGTCTA
AAAAGCCCGCCAAAAATTTGAAGATGCCTGGTGTATATTACGTCGACTATAGGCTTGAGAGAATAAAAGA
AGCTAACAACGAAACCTATGTGGAGCAACATGAGGTTGCAGTTGCACGCTACTGCGATCTGCCGAGCAAA
TTGGGGCACAAGCTGAATTGATCAGCTAGAGCTCGCTAATCAGCCTCGACTGTGCCTTCTAGTTGCCAGC
CATCTGTTGTTTGCCCCTCCCCCGTGCCTTCCTTGACCCTGGAAGGTGCCACTCCCACTGTCCTTTCCTA
ATAAAATGAGGAAATTGCATCGCATTGTCTGAGTAGGTGTCATTCTATTCTGGGGGGTGGGGTGGGGCAG
GACAGCAAGGGGGAGGATTGGGAAGATAATAGCAGGCATGCTGGGGATGCGGTGGGCTCTATGGTCTAGA
TTTAGGGTAGGGGAAATGTGCGCGGAACCCCTATTTGTTTATTTTTCTAAATACATTCAAATATGTATCC
GCTCATGAGACAATAACCCTGATAAATGCTTCAATAATATTGAAAAAGGAAGAGTATGAGTATTCAACAT
TTCCGTGTCGCCCTTATTCCCTTTTTTGCGGCATTTTGCCTTCCTGTTTTTGCTCACCCAGAAACGCTGG
TGAAAGTAAAAGATGCTGAAGATCAGTTGGGTGCACGAGTGGGTTACATCGAACTGGATCTCAACAGCGG
TAAGATCCTTGAGAGTTTTCGCCCCGAAGAACGTTTTCCAATGATGAGCACTTTTAAAGTTCTGCTATGT
GGCGCGGTATTATCCCGTATTGACGCCGGGCAAGAGCAACTCGGTCGCCGCATACACTATTCTCAGAATG
ACTTGGTTGAGTACTCACCAGTCACAGAAAAGCATCTTACGGATGGCATGACAGTAAGAGAATTATGCAG
TGCTGCCATAACCATGAGTGATAACACTGCGGCCAACTTACTTCTGACAACGATCGGAGGACCGAAGGAG
CTAACCGCTTTTTTGCACAACATGGGGGATCATGTAACTCGCCTTGATCGTTGGGAACCGGAGCTGAATG
AAGCCATACCAAACGACGAGCGTGACACCACGATGCCTGTAGCAATGGCAACAACGTTGCGCAAACTATT
AACTGGCGAACTACTTACTCTAGCTTCCCGGCAACAATTAATAGACTGGATGGAGGCGGATAAAGTTGCA
GGACCACTTCTGCGCTCGGCCCTTCCGGCTGGCTGGTTTATTGCTGATAAATCTGGAGCCGGTGAGCGTG
GAAGCCGCGGTATCATTGCAGCACTGGGGCCAGATGGTAAGCCCTCCCGTATCGTAGTTATCTACACGAC
GGGGAGTCAGGCAACTATGGATGAACGAAATAGACAGATCGCTGAGATAGGTGCCTCACTGATTAAGCAT
TGGTAACTGTCAGACCAAGTTTACTCATATATACTTTAGATTGATTTAAAACTTCATTTTTAATTTAAAA
GGATCTAGGTGAAGATCCTTTTTG
